>Addgene plasmid #27924 | pUT1530-HQ858842 | depositor full sequence | sequence record 13198 | Author sequence
CAAATAATGATTTTATTTTGACTGATAGTGACCTGTTCGTTGCAACAAATTGATGAGCAATGCTTTTTTA
TAATGCCAACTTTGTACAAAAAAGCAGGCTCCGCGGCCGCCCCCTTCACCATGGGCTCCCAGAACCGCCC
CCCACCACCGCGCAAGAGGCAGCCGCCGCCGCCGGAGGACCACCTCGTCACCTACAAGCGCCGCCGCTCC
AAAGAAACACAGCCTTTGCCACTCATGGCCAACGGCGCCAATTCTAAGAAAGACGCCAAGGCCCAACATT
GGATTAGCTGGAGGGACACTCTCCACGGCTTCCTCCAATCCCCTGCTATTAGCCAGGGTGGAGGAATTCA
GACCTGCATCCGTCATGCTCTCCAACACAATCCTTGCTTGCTCACCAATGGTGTTGTTGTTCACACTGAA
TTCAAAGGTAACCCAGCTCATTCCCAAGGAGAGGAAGCAAAAGTGCAGCACCCTAATGGTGCTGCTGGAG
GCAAGGTGGTTTCTGCAGATGCTGCTATACAAGATGCGGCTGCCGCAGCTTCTTCCGAAGCTAACAAGGC
AATGTGTAATAATGCCCTCTTCGTCATTTTGGTCTCCCAGAAATTTGCCTTGTTGTGCCATTTGCTACTT
GGGACCTTCCATGTCAATAAACCTGGTGATGTCATCGACTTGGAAAAAATCGACGCCAAGATGAGAAATG
GAGACTATGCCCACAACCCTGCACTATTTGACGATGATATCCAGCAGATGTGGGAGAAGTTTGAGCAAGT
TGGCCAAGAGATGACAGGTCTAGCGAGCAACCTTTCAACCATTTCACGAGTTTCATACCAAAAGCAGGCT
TCTGGATTTTCTGAAGCTGAGGTGGCTGAGCACAGAATAGAGGAAATAAGTTTGCCGGGTGCTGTCCACG
TTGTCACAAAGGAGTCGACTACCACCGTGCAGTTGGCCCCATGTGATTCTAGTCATTCTACAATACCGAA
ACGAACTGTGCCACCTGGACGTGATCTGTGCCCTTGCGATGGTTGTGGCACCAAGGTAGATGTTGAAGAA
GGCCTAATCTGTGATGAATGTGACACCATGTACCACTTTGCATGTGTCAAGCTACTCAATCCTGATATTA
AGCAAGTCCCAGCAATCTGGCATTGTTCAACCTGCAGCTTCAAGAAAAAAGAATTGGCTGCAGATACCAC
GAATAATGTTGCCCATGACTGCTTGCATGGTGGTAACTGTGTTTTGTGTGACCAGCTCGAGCTGGTGAAG
ACAGAAGAAGAAGATCCCAAGCTTCCCATAAAAATTGAATTAGCTGAAGAAAGAGAGGGGAGCTCCGTCT
CAAGCATGGGGGAAGACAATGAACCAGACCTGTCAACA
[393 nt withheld, positions 1369-1761]
TGTAATGTGAATCAGTCGAAGGATTCTGAAGGTGATGGTACTGAAAAGAAGGGTGGGCGCGCCGACCCAG
CTTTCTTGTACAAAGTTGGCATTATAAGAAAGCATTGCTTATCAATTTGTTGCAACGAACAGGTCACTAT
CAGTCAAAATAAAATCATTATTTGCCATCCAGCTGATATCCCCTATAGTGAGTCGTATTACATGGTCATA
GCTGTTTCCTGGCAGCTCTGGCCCGTGTCTCAAAATCTCTGATGTTACATTGCACAAGATAAAAATATAT
CATCATGAACAATAAAACTGTCTGCTTACATAAACAGTAATACAAGGGGTGTTATGAGCCATATTCAACG
GGAAACGTCGAGGCCGCGATTAAATTCCAACATGGATGCTGATTTATATGGGTATAAATGGGCTCGCGAT
AATGTCGGGCAATCAGGTGCGACAATCTATCGCTTGTATGGGAAGCCCGATGCGCCAGAGTTGTTTCTGA
AACATGGCAAAGGTAGCGTTGCCAATGATGTTACAGATGAGATGGTCAGACTAAACTGGCTGACGGAATT
TATGCCTCTTCCGACCATCAAGCATTTTATCCGTACTCCTGATGATGCATGGTTACTCACCACTGCGATC
CCCGGAAAAACAGCATTCCAGGTATTAGAAGAATATCCTGATTCAGGTGAAAATATTGTTGATGCGCTGG
CAGTGTTCCTGCGCCGGTTGCATTCGATTCCTGTTTGTAATTGTCCTTTTAACAGCGATCGCGTATTTCG
TCTCGCTCAGGCGCAATCACGAATGAATAACGGTTTGGTTGATGCGAGTGATTTTGATGACGAGCGTAAT
GGCTGGCCTGTTGAACAAGTCTGGAAAGAAATGCATAAACTTTTGCCATTCTCACCGGATTCAGTCGTCA
CTCATGGTGATTTCTCACTTGATAACCTTATTTTTGACGAGGGGAAATTAATAGGTTGTATTGATGTTGG
ACGAGTCGGAATCGCAGACCGATACCAGGATCTTGCCATCCTATGGAACTGCCTCGGTGAGTTTTCTCCT
TCATTACAGAAACGGCTTTTTCAAAAATATGGTATTGATAATCCTGATATGAATAAATTGCAGTTTCATT
TGATGCTCGATGAGTTTTTCTAATCAGAATTGGTTAATTGGTTGTAACACTGGCAGAGCATTACGCTGAC
TTGACGGGACGGCGCAAGCTCATGACCAAAATCCCTTAACGTGAGTTACGCGTCGTTCCACTGAGCGTCA
GACCCCGTAGAAAAGATCAAAGGATCTTCTTGAGATCCTTTTTTTCTGCGCGTAATCTGCTGCTTGCAAA
CAAAAAAACCACCGCTACCAGCGGTGGTTTGTTTGCCGGATCAAGAGCTACCAACTCTTTTTCCGAAGGT
AACTGGCTTCAGCAGAGCGCAGATACCAAATACTGTCCTTCTAGTGTAGCCGTAGTTAGGCCACCACTTC
AAGAACTCTGTAGCACCGCCTACATACCTCGCTCTGCTAATCCTGTTACCAGTGGCTGCTGCCAGTGGCG
ATAAGTCGTGTCTTACCGGGTTGGACTCAAGACGATAGTTACCGGATAAGGCGCAGCGGTCGGGCTGAAC
GGGGGGTTCGTGCACACAGCCCAGCTTGGAGCGAACGACCTACACCGAACTGAGATACCTACAGCGTGAG
CATTGAGAAAGCGCCACGCTTCCCGAAGGGAGAAAGGCGGACAGGTATCCGGTAAGCGGCAGGGTCGGAA
CAGGAGAGCGCACGAGGGAGCTTCCAGGGGGAAACGCCTGGTATCTTTATAGTCCTGTCGGGTTTCGCCA
CCTCTGACTTGAGCGTCGATTTTTGTGATGCTCGTCAGGGGGGCGGAGCCTATGGAAAAACGCCAGCAAC
GCGGCCTTTTTACGGTTCCTGGCCTTTTGCTGGCCTTTTGCTCACATGTTCTTTCCTGCGTTATCCCCTG
ATTCTGTGGATAACCGTATTACCGCCTTTGAGTGAGCTGATACCGCTCGCCGCAGCCGAACGACCGAGCG
CAGCGAGTCAGTGAGCGAGGAAGCGGAAGAGCGCCCAATACGCAAACCGCCTCTCCCCGCGCGTTGGCCG
ATTCATTAATGCAGCTGGCACGACAGGTTTCCCGACTGGAAAGCGGGCAGTGAGCGCAACGCAATTAATA
CGCGTACCGCTAGCCAGGAAGAGTTTGTAGAAACGCAAAAAGGCCATCCGTCAGGATGGCCTTCTGCTTA
GTTTGATGCCTGGCAGTTTATGGCGGGCGTCCTGCCCGCCACCCTCCGGGCCGTTGCTTCACAACGTTCA
AATCCGCTCCCGGCGGATTTGTCCTACTCAGGAGAGCGTTCACCGACAAACAACAGATAAAACGAAAGGC
CCAGTCTTCCGACTGAGCCTTTCGTTTTATTTGATGCCTGGCAGTTCCCTACTCTCGCGTTAACGCTAGC
ATGGATGTTTTCCCAGTCACGACGTTGTAAAACGACGGCCAGTCTTAAGCTCGGGCCC
Features (pLannotate 1.2.2; 10 found; start..end, strand, type, name):
      1..100     +  protein_bind   attL1: mutant version of attL; recombination site for the Gateway® LR reaction LR Clonase™
    121..1809    +  CDS            EHD3 (sequence partly withheld): EHD3_ORYSJ - Experimental evidence at protein level: Swiss-Prot protein existence level 1. Probable transcription factor involved in the regulation of floral induction under long day (LD) conditions. Promotes photoperiodic flowering by repressing GHD7, a major floral repressor. Seems to function independently of HD1. From Oryza sativa subsp. japonica (Rice).
   1826..1925    -  protein_bind   attL2: mutant version of attL; recombination site for the Gateway® LR reaction LR Clonase™
   1943..1961    -  promoter       T7 promoter: promoter for bacteriophage T7 RNA polymerase
   2095..2904    +  CDS            KanR: aminoglycoside phosphotransferase; aph(3')-Ia; confers resistance to kanamycin in bacteria or G418 (Geneticin®) in eukaryotes
   3051..3639    +  rep_origin     ori: high-copy-number ColE1/pMB1/pBR322/pUC origin of replication
   3822..3914    +  CDS            lacI (fragment): lac repressor; lacI; The lac repressor binds to the lac operator to inhibit transcription in E. coli. This inhibition can be relieved by adding lactose or isopropyl-β-D-thiogalactopyranoside (IPTG).
   3969..3996    -  terminator     rrnB T2 terminator: transcription terminator T2 from the E. coli rrnB gene
   4128..4171    +  terminator     rrnB T1 terminator: Escherichia coli rrnB; transcription terminator T1 from the E. coli rrnB gene
   4218..4254    -  CDS            lacZα (fragment): LacZα fragment of β-galactosidase; lacZ fragment
