[The description below was written by a language model from this plasmid's Addgene catalogue record and pLannotate feature annotations shown in this document.]
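Description:
pUT1530-HQ858842 is a Gateway entry clone built in the Invitrogen pENTR/D backbone, carrying the coding sequence of a rice (Oryza sativa) PHD-family transcription factor from locus Os08g0105000 / LOC_Os08g01420. It is a bacterial cloning plasmid, propagated in E. coli under kanamycin selection through an aph(3')-Ia resistance gene and replicated from a ColE1/pUC-type origin. The catalogue lists it as low copy, whereas the feature annotation describes this origin class as high copy. The annotated sequence is 4,269 nt, consistent with the stated 2,580 bp backbone plus a 1,689 bp insert.

The insert lies between attL1 and attL2, the recombination sites used in the LR Clonase reaction to move an open reading frame into attR-containing destination vectors. Automated annotation matches the 1,689 bp CDS to EHD3, a probable transcription factor of japonica rice that promotes photoperiodic flowering under long days by repressing the floral repressor GHD7. According to the depositor, the CDS was PCR-amplified from a full-length cDNA library template and the stop codon was omitted, which allows C-terminal fusions to tags or reporters once the ORF is transferred to a suitable destination vector. The entry clone has no promoter positioned to express the insert. A T7 promoter sits downstream of attL2 on the reverse strand, and rrnB T1 and T2 terminators upstream of the cassette shield it from read-through transcription. Short lacI and lacZα fragments are backbone remnants.

The associated publication describes a comparative regulatory genomics resource for the grasses, so the clone apparently serves as a transferable source ORF for functional studies of this rice regulator.
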