Addgene plasmid #27924: pUT1530-HQ858842
Depositing lab: John Gray & Erich Grotewold. Depositing organization: University of Toledo. Publication: GRASSIUS: a platform for comparative regulatory genomics across the grasses. Yilmaz A, Nishiyama MY Jr, Fuentes BG, Souza GM, Janies D, Gray J, Grotewold E. Plant Physiol. 2009 Jan;149(1):171-80. doi: 10.1104/pp.108.128579. Epub 2008 Nov 5. PubMed 18987217.
Backbone
  Vector backbone: pENTR/D
  Backbone manufacturer: Invitrogen
  Backbone size w/o insert (bp): 2580
  Vector type: Entry vector
Growth in bacteria
  Bacterial resistance: Kanamycin, 50 μg/mL
  Growth temperature: 37°C
  Growth strain: DH5alpha
  Growth instructions: E. coli Top10 (Invitrogen)
  Copy number: Low Copy
Gene/Insert
  Gene/Insert name: PHD transcription factor encoded by Os08g0105000 LOC_Os08g01420
  Species: Oryza sativa (rice)
  Insert size (bp): 1689
  GenBank ID: HQ858842
  Cloning method: Restriction Enzyme
  Sequencing primers: 5′ M13 For; 3′ M13 Rev
Terms and licenses: Academic/Nonprofit Terms; Industry Terms: Not Available to Industry
Depositor comments: This CDS was amplified using PCR from a full length cDNA template from the OSIIEa, OSIIEb, and OSJNEa thru OSJNEf full length cDNA libraries generated by the Guoliang Wang lab at Ohio State University. The PCR product omitted the stop codon. The PCR product was cloned into a Gateway pENTR/D entry vector. Further information on this gene may be obtained at www.grassius.org using the Genbank number. (The second half of the plasmid name is the Genbank Number for the sequence of the insert)
How to cite: pUT1530-HQ858842 was a gift from John Gray & Erich Grotewold (Addgene plasmid # 27924 ; http://n2t.net/addgene:27924 ; RRID:Addgene_27924)
