>Addgene plasmid #27924 | pUT1530-HQ858842 | addgene partial sequence | sequence record 34214 | 27924 with M13pUC-fwd
ATGATTTTATTTTGACTGATAGTGACCTGTTCGTTGCAACAAATTGATGAGCAATGCTTTTTTATAATGC
CAACTTTGTACAAAAAAGCAGGCTCCGCGGCCGCCCCCTTCACCATGGGCTCCCAGAACCGCCCCCCACC
ACCGCGCAAGAGGCAGCCGCCGCCGCCGGAGGACCACCTCGTCACCTACAAGCGCCGCCGCTCCAAAGAA
ACACAGCCTTTGCCACTCATGGCCAACGGCGCCAATTCTAAGAAAGACGCCAAGGCCCAACATTGGATTA
GCTGGAGGGACACTCTCCACGGCTTCCTCCAATCCCCTGCTATTAGCCAGGGTGGAGGAATTCAGACCTG
CATCCGTCATGCTCTCCAACACAATCCTTGCTTGCTCACCAATGGTGTTGTTGTTCACACTGAATTCAAA
GGTAACCCAGCTCATTCCCAAGGAGAGGAAGCAAAAGTGCAGCACCCTAATGGTGCTGCTGGAGGCAAGG
TGGTTTCTGCAGATGCTGCTATACAAGATGCGGCTGCCGCAGCTTCTTCCGAAGCTAACAAGGCAATGTG
TAATAATGCCCTCTTCGTCATTTTGGTCTCCCAGAAATTTGCCTTGTTGTGCCATTTGCTACTTGGGACC
TTCCATGTCAATAAACCTGGTGATGTCATCGACTTGGAAAAAATCGACGCCAAGATGAGAAATGGAGACT
ATGCCCACAACCCTGCACTATTTGACGATGATATCCAGCAGATGTGGGAGAAGTTTGAGCAAGTTGGCCA
AGAGATGACAGGTCTAGCGAGCAACCTTTCAACCATTTCACGAGTTTCATACCAAAAGCAGGCTTCTGGA
TTTTCTGAAGCTGA
